>Addgene plasmid #236659 | pAAVLINKv1-pCALM1-Cre-3' CHD2 | addgene full sequence | sequence record 476861 | Addgene NGS Result
GTATCAAGGTTACAAGACAGGTTTAAGGAGACCAATAACTAGTATAACTTCGTATAGGATACTTTATAGC
AATTTATGAAACTGGGCTTGTCGAGACAGAGAAGACTCTTGCGTTTCTGATAGGCACCTATTGGTCTTAC
TGACATCCACTTTGCCTTTCTCTCCACAGGGAAAAGGAGAGGTCCAACAATCAAGATATCCGGAGTTCAG
GTTAATGTGAAATCCATTATCCAACATGAAGAGGAGTTTGAGATGCTGCATAAATCTATCCCTGTGGACC
CTGAAGAAAAAAAAAAATACTGCTTAACCTGTCGTGTCAAAGCTGCACATTTTGATGTAGAGTGGGGGGT
GGAAGATGATTCTCGCCTGTTGCTGGGGATTTATGAACATGGCTATGGAAACTGGGAGTTAATTAAAACA
GACCCAGAGCTTAAATTAACTGACAAAATTCTGCCGGTGGAGACAGATAAAAAGCCTCAGGGGAAGCAGC
TACAGACCCGAGCGGATTACTTGTTGAAGCTGCTCAGAAAGGGTCTGGAGAAGAAGGGGGCTGTGACAGG
TGGGGAAGAGGCCAAATTAAAGAAGCGGAAGCCTCGGGTAAAGAAGGAAAACAAAGTGCCCAGGCTGAAA
GAGGAGCATGGAATTGAGCTTTCATCTCCTAGGCATTCAGATAATCCATCAGAAGAGGGAGAAGTGAAAG
ATGATGGCTTGGAAAAAAGTCCAATGAAAAAAAAACAGAAGAAGAAAGAGAACAAGGAGAACAAGGAGAA
ACAAATGAGTTCTAGGAAAGACAAAGAAGGGGACAAGGAAAGAAAGAAGTCAAAAGATAAGAAAGAGAAG
CCTAAAAGTGGTGATGCCAAATCTTCGAGTAAATCAAAGCGATCTCAGGGTCCTGTCCATATTACAGCAG
GAAGTGAACCTGTCCCCATTGGAGAGGATGAGGATGATGATCTGGACCAGGAGACATTCAGCATATGTAA
GGAGAGGATGAGGCCCGTGAAAAAGGCACTGAAACAGCTCGACAAACCTGACAAGGGGCTCAACGTGCAA
GAACAGCTGGAACACACCCGGAACTGCCTGCTGAAAATCGGAGACCGGATAGCCGAGTGCCTTAAAGCCT
ACTCAGATCAGGAGCACATCAAACTCTGGAGGAGGAACCTATGGATTTTTGTTTCCAAGTTTACAGAATT
TGATGCTCGAAAACTGCATAAGTTATACAAGATGGCTCATAAGAAAAGGTCTCAAGAAGAAGAGGAGCAA
AAGAAGAAAGACGACGTGACTGGGGGTAAGAAACCATTTCGTCCAGAGGCCTCAGGCTCCAGCCGGGACT
CTCTGATATCTCAGTCCCATACCTCACACAACCTTCACCCTCAGAAGCCTCATTTGCCTGCCTCCCATGG
CCCACAGATGCATGGACACCCAAGAGATAACTACAATCACCCCAACAAGAGACACTTCAGTAATGCAGAT
CGAGGAGACTGGCAGAGGGAAAGAAAGTTCAACTATGGTGGTGGCAACAACAATCCACCATGGGGAAGCG
ACAGGCACCATCAGTATGAGCAGCACTGGTACAAGGACCACCATTATGGGGACCGGCGACATATGGATGC
CCACCGTTCCGGAAGCTATCGACCCAACAACATGTCCAGAAAGAGGCCTTATGACCAGTACAGCAGTGAC
CGAGACCACCGGGGACACAGAGATTATTATGACAGGCACCATCATGACTCCAAGCGGAGGAGATCCGATG
AATTTAGGCCTCAAAATTACCACCAGCAGGATTTCCGACGAATGTCTGATCACCGCCCCGCTATGGGCTA
CCATGGCCAGGGACCCTCAGACCATTACCGCTCTTTCCACACAGATAAACTGGGGGAATATAAACAGCCT
CTACCCCCATTGCACCCTGCAGTCTCAGATCCTCGCTCACCCCCTTCTCAGAAATCTCCTCACGATTCCA
AGTCACCCCTGGATCATAGGTCTCCTTTGGAGAGATCACTAGAACAGAAAAACAACCCAGATTATAACTG
GAATGTTCGGAAAACATGTACAGACTACAAAGACCATGACGGTGATTATAAAGATCATGACATCGACTAC
AAGGATGACGATGACAAGTAACTCGAGATAATCAACCTCTGGATTACAAAATTTGTGAAAGATTGACTGG
TATTCTTAACTATGTTGCTCCTTTTACGCTATGTGGATACGCTGCTTTAATGCCTTTGTATCATGCTATT
GCTTCCCGTATGGCTTTCATTTTCTCCTCCTTGTATAAATCCTGGTTAGTTCTTGCCACGGCGGAACTCA
TCGCCGCCTGCCTTGCCCGCTGCTGGACAGGGGCTCGGCTGTTGGGCACTGACAATTCCGTGGTGTTTAT
TTGTGAAATTTGTGATGCTATTGCTTTATTTGTAACCATCTAGCTTTATTTGTGAAATTTGTGATGCTAT
TGCTTTATTTGTAACCATTATAAGCTGCAATAAACAAGTTAACAACAACAATTGCATTCATTTTATGTTT
CAGGTTCAGGGGGAGATGTGGGAGGTTTTTTAAAGATCTGGAGACCGGTGTGGCACGTGCGGACCGAGCG
GCCGCAGGAACCCCTAGTGATGGAGTTGGCCACTCCCTCTCTGCGCGCTCGCTCGCTCACTGAGGCCGGG
CGACCAAAGGTCGCCCGACGCCCGGGCTTTGCCCGGGCGGCCTCAGTGAGCGAGCGAGCGCGCAGCTGCC
TGCAGGGGCGCCTGATGCGGTATTTTCTCCTTACGCATCTGTGCGGTATTTCACACCGCATA
[95 nt withheld, positions 2793-2887]
T
[46 nt withheld, positions 2889-2934]
C
[141 nt withheld, positions 2936-3076]
CCTTTGACGTTGGAGTCCACGTTCTTT
[37 nt withheld, positions 3104-3140]
ACTCTATCTCGGGCTATTCTTTTGATTTATAAGGGATTTTGCCGATTTCGGTCTATTGGTTAAAAAATGA
GCTGATTTAACAAAAATTTAACGCGAATTTTAACAAAATATTAACGTTTACAATTTTATGGTGCACTCTC
AGTACAATCTGCTCTGATGCCGCATAGTTAAGCCAGCCCCGACACCCGCCAACACCCGCTGACGCGCCCT
GACGGGCTTGTCTGCTCCCGGCATCCGCTTACAGACAAGCTGTGACCGTCTCCGGGAGCTGCATGTGTCA
GAGGTTTTCACCGTCATCACCGAAACGCGCGAGACGAAAGGGCCTCGTGATACGCCTATTTTTATAGGTT
AATGTCATGATAATAATGGTTTCTTAGACGTCAGGTGGCACTTTTCGGGGAAATGTGCGCGGAACCCCTA
TTTGTTTATTTTTCTAAATACATTCAAATATGTATCCGCTCATGAGACAATAACCCTGATAAATGCTTCA
ATAATATTGAAAAAGGAAGAGTATGAGTATTCAACATTTCCGTGTCGCCCTTATTCCCTTTTTTGCGGCA
TTTTGCCTTCCTGTTTTTGCTCACCCAGAAACGCTGGTGAAAGTAAAAGATGCTGAAGATCAGTTGGGTG
CACGAGTGGGTTACATCGAACTGGATCTCAACAGCGGTAAGATCCTTGAGAGTTTTCGCCCCGAAGAACG
TTTTCCAATGATGAGCACTTTTAAAGTTCTGCTATGTGGCGCGGTATTATCCCGTATTGACGCCGGGCAA
GAGCAACTCGGTCGCCGCATACACTATTCTCAGAATGACTTGGTTGAGTACTCACCAGTCACAGAAAAGC
ATCTTACGGATGGCATGACAGTAAGAGAATTATGCAGTGCTGCCATAACCATGAGTGATAACACTGCGGC
CAACTTACTTCTGACAACGATCGGAGGACCGAAGGAGCTAACCGCTTTTTTGCACAACATGGGGGATCAT
GTAACTCGCCTTGATCGTTGGGAACCGGAGCTGAATGAAGCCATACCAAACGACGAGCGTGACACCACGA
TGCCTGTAGCAATGGCAACAACGTTGCGCAAACTATTAACTGGCGAACTACTTACTCTAGCTTCCCGGCA
ACAATTAATAGACTGGATGGAGGCGGATAAAGTTGCAGGACCACTTCTGCGCTCGGCCCTTCCGGCTGGC
TGGTTTATTGCTGATAAATCTGGAGCCGGTGAGCGTGGGTCTCGCGGTATCATTGCAGCACTGGGGCCAG
ATGGTAAGCCCTCCCGTATCGTAGTTATCTACACGACGGGGAGTCAGGCAACTATGGATGAACGAAATAG
ACAGATCGCTGAGATAGGTGCCTCACTGATTAAGCATTGGTAACTGTCAGACCAAGTTTACTCATATATA
CTTTAGATTGATTTAAAACTTCATTTTTAATTTAAAAGGATCTAGGTGAAGATCCTTTTTGATAATCTCA
TGACCAAAATCCCTTAACGTGAGTTTTCGTTCCACTGAGCGTCAGACCCCGTAGAAAAGATCAAAGGATC
TTCTTGAGATCCTTTTTTTCTGCGCGTAATCTGCTGCTTGCAAACAAAAAAACCACCGCTACCAGCGGTG
GTTTGTTTGCCGGATCAAGAGCTACCAACTCTTTTTCCGAAGGTAACTGGCTTCAGCAGAGCGCAGATAC
CAAATACTGTTCTTCTAGTGTAGCCGTAGTTAGGCCACCACTTCAAGAACTCTGTAGCACCGCCTACATA
CCTCGCTCTGCTAATCCTGTTACCAGTGGCTGCTGCCAGTGGCGATAAGTCGTGTCTTACCGGGTTGGAC
TCAAGACGATAGTTACCGGATAAGGCGCAGCGGTCGGGCTGAACGGGGGGTTCGTGCACACAGCCCAGCT
TGGAGCGAACGACCTACACCGAACTGAGATACCTACAGCGTGAGCTATGAGAAAGCGCCACGCTTCCCGA
AGGGAGAAAGGCGGACAGGTATCCGGTAAGCGGCAGGGTCGGAACAGGAGAGCGCACGAGGGAGCTTCCA
GGGGGAAACGCCTGGTATCTTTATAGTCCTGTCGGGTTTCGCCACCTCTGACTTGAGCGTCGATTTTTGT
GATGCTCGTCAGGGGGGCGGAGCCTATGGAAAAACGCCAGCAACGCGGCCTTTTTACGGTTCCTGGCCTT
TTGCTGGCCTTTTGCTCACATGTCCTGCAGGCAGCTGCGCGCTCGCTCGCTCACTGAGGCCGCCCGGGCG
TCGGGCGACCTTTGGTCGCCCGGCCTCAGTGAGCGAGCGAGCGCGCAGAGAGGGAGTGGCCAACTCCATC
ACTAGGGGTTCCTGCGGCCGCACGCGTCGCTCTGCGCGAGGCGGCTCCGCCGCGGCGGAGGGATACGGCG
CACCATATATATATCGCGGGGCGCAGACTCGCGCTCCGGCAGTGGTGCTGGGAGTGTCGTGGACGCCGTG
CCGTTACTCGTACGCCACCATGTCCAATTTACTGACCGTACACCAAAATTTGCCTGCATTACCGGTCGAT
GCAACGAGTGATGAGGTTCGCAAGAACCTGATGGACATGTTCAGGGATCGCCAGGCGTTTTCTGAGCATA
CCTGGAAAATGCTTCTGTCCGTTTGCCGGTCGTGGGCGGCATGGTGCAAGTTGAATAACCGGAAATGGTT
TCCCGCAGAACCTGAAGATGTTCGCGATTATCTTCTATATCTTCAGGCGCGCGGTCTGGCAGTAAAAACC
ATCCAGCAACATTTGGGCCAGCTAAACATGCTTCATCGTCGGTCCGGGCTGCCACGACCAAGTGACAGCA
ATGCTGTTTCACTGGTTATGCGGCGGATCCGAAAAGAAAACGTTGATGCCGGTGAACGTGCAAAACAGGC
TCTAGCGTTCGAACGCACTGATTTCGACCAGGTTCGTTCACTCATGGAAAATAGCGATCGCTGCCAGGAT
ATACGTAATCTGGCATTTCTGGGGATTGCTTATAACACCCTGTTACGTATAGCCGAAATTGCCAGGATCA
GGGTTAAAGATATCTCACGTACTGACGGTGGGAGAATGTTAATCCATATTGGCAGAACGAAAACGCTGGT
TAGCACCGCAGGTGTAGAGAAGGCACTTAGCCTGGGGGTAACTAAACTGGTCGAGCGATGGATTTCCGTC
TCTGGTGTAGCTGATGATCCGAATAACTACCTGTTTTGCCGGGTCAGAAAAAATGGTGTTGCCGCGCCAT
CTGCCACCAGCCAGCTATCAACTCGCGCCCTGGAAGGGATTTTTGAAGCAACTCATCGATTGATTTACGG
CGCTAAGGATGACTCTGGTCAGAGATACCTGGCCTGGTCTGGACACAGTGCCCGTGTCGGAGCCGCGCGA
GATATGGCCCGCGCTGGAGTTTCAATACCGGAGATCATGCAAGCTGGTGGCTGGACCAATGTAAATATTG
TAATGAACTATATCCGTAACCTGGATAGTGAAACAGGGGCAATGGTGCGCCTGCTGGAAGATGGCGATTA
GGTAA
Features (pLannotate 1.2.2; 20 found; start..end, strand, type, name):
     44..68      +  protein_bind   lox2272 (fragment): Cre-mediated recombination occurs in the 8-bp core sequence (GGATACTT). lox2272 sites are compatible with each other, but incompatible with loxP or loxN sites (Lee and Saito, 1988). Cre recombinase
     78..169     +  intron         chimeric intron (fragment): chimera between introns from human β-globin and immunoglobulin heavy chain genes
    169..2046    +  CDS            CHD2 (fragment): CHD2_HUMAN - Experimental evidence at protein level: Swiss-Prot protein existence level 1. DNA-binding helicase that specifically binds to the promoter of target genes, leading to chromatin remodeling, possibly by promoting deposition of histone H3.3. Involved in myogenesis via interaction with MYOD1: binds to myogenic gene regulatory sequences and mediates incorporation of histone H3.3 prior to the onset of myogenic gene expression, promoting their expression (By similarity). From Homo sapiens (Human).
   2053..2118    +  CDS            3xFLAG: three tandem FLAG® epitope tags, followed by an enterokinase cleavage site
   2130..2287    +  misc_feature   WPRE (fragment): woodchuck hepatitis virus posttranscriptional regulatory element
   2293..2377    +  misc_feature   WPRE (fragment): woodchuck hepatitis virus posttranscriptional regulatory element
   2376..2419    -  polyA_signal   SV40 poly(A) signal (fragment): SV40 polyadenylation signal
   2423..2490    -  polyA_signal   SV40 poly(A) signal (fragment): SV40 polyadenylation signal
   2596..2736    +  repeat_region  AAV2 ITR: inverted terminal repeat of adeno-associated virus serotype 2 inverted
   2741..2792    -  misc_feature   bom (fragment): basis of mobility region from pBR322
   2811..3266    +  rep_origin     f1 ori (sequence partly withheld): f1 bacteriophage origin of replication; arrow indicates direction of (+) strand synthesis
   3267..3316    -  misc_feature   bom (fragment): basis of mobility region from pBR322
   3418..3453    -  CDS            rop (fragment): Rop protein, which maintains plasmids at low copy number; rop
   3548..3652    +  promoter       AmpR promoter: bla
   3653..4513    +  CDS            AmpR: β-lactamase; bla; confers resistance to ampicillin, carbenicillin, and related antibiotics
   4684..5272    +  rep_origin     ori: high-copy-number ColE1/pMB1/pBR322/pUC origin of replication
   5345..5372    +  repeat_region  AAV2 ITR (fragment): inverted terminal repeat of adeno-associated virus serotype 2 inverted
   5401..5428    +  repeat_region  AAV2 ITR (fragment): inverted terminal repeat of adeno-associated virus serotype 2 inverted
   5610..6638    +  CDS            cre: RECR_BPP1 - Experimental evidence at protein level: Swiss-Prot protein existence level 1. Catalyzes site-specific recombination between two 34-base- pair LOXP sites. Its role is to maintain the phage genome as a monomeric unit-copy plasmid in the lysogenic state. From Escherichia phage P1 (Bacteriophage P1).
   6642..37      +  intron         chimeric intron (fragment) (across the origin): chimera between introns from human β-globin and immunoglobulin heavy chain genes
