[The description below was written by a language model from this plasmid's Addgene catalogue record and pLannotate feature annotations shown in this document.]
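Description:
pAAVLINKv1-pCALM1-Cre-3' CHD2 is an AAV transfer plasmid built on the pAAV-hSyn-EGFP backbone and serves as the 3' half of an AAVLINK pair for delivering human CHD2, a chromatin-remodelling helicase whose coding sequence is too large for a single AAV genome. It is maintained in E. coli through a high-copy ColE1/pUC-type origin with ampicillin selection (AmpR under its own promoter), and it also carries an f1 phage origin. AAV2 inverted terminal repeats flank the payload so it can be packaged into recombinant AAV. One ITR is annotated in full and the other only as short fragments, which may simply reflect how poorly these repeats are read by sequencing.

Within the ITRs, the annotation shows a Cre recombinase coding sequence followed by the first part of a chimeric β-globin/immunoglobulin intron, a lox2272 site (detected as a fragment), the remainder of the intron, and then a C-terminal portion of CHD2 fused to a 3xFLAG tag. A shortened WPRE and an SV40 poly(A) signal, both annotated as fragments, close the cassette. The catalogue lists the promoter as pCALM1. It is not picked up in the feature table but presumably lies in the unannotated stretch upstream of Cre. The layout suggests that Cre made from this vector recombines its lox2272 site with a matching site on the partner 5' vector, joining the two CHD2 halves across a split intron. Splicing would then remove the lox scar to give a full-length, FLAG-tagged transcript. The partner vector is not part of this record, and the depositor refers to the associated publication for it. The construct is intended for large-cargo gene delivery of CHD2.
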