Addgene plasmid #236659: pAAVLINKv1-pCALM1-Cre-3' CHD2
Purpose: 3' AAVLINK plasmid for CHD2 expression
Depositing lab: Zhonghua Lu. Depositing organization: Shenzhen Institute of Advanced Technology (SIAT), Chinese Academy of Sciences. Publication: AAVLINK: A potent DNA-recombination method for large cargo delivery in gene therapy. Lin J, Lin Y, Liu N, Cao W, Zhang J, Wen S, Zhang Y, Liao W, Hong Z, Lin Y, Liu Q, Liu H, Li Q, Chen B, Li M, Luo Z, Yang L, Yang Y, Zheng SH, Wang Y, Chu H, Hu Y, Qin Y, Luo BX, Tian S, Chen Y, Yan T, Yang L, Wang H, Liu T, Jiang Y, Lu Z. Cell. 2026 Feb 5;189(3):969-986.e17. doi: 10.1016/j.cell.2025.12.039. Epub 2026 Jan 27. PubMed 41605211.
Backbone
  Vector backbone: pAAV-hSyn-EGFP
  Backbone manufacturer: Addgene
  Vector type: AAV, Cre/Lox
Growth in bacteria
  Bacterial resistance: Ampicillin, 100 μg/mL
  Growth temperature: 37°C
  Growth strain: NEB Stable
  Copy number: High Copy
Gene/Insert
  Gene/Insert name: CHD2
  Species: H. sapiens (human)
  Entrez Gene: CHD2 (a.k.a. EEOC)
  Promoter: pCALM1
  Tag / fusion protein: FLAG (C terminal on insert)
  Cloning method: Restriction Enzyme; 5′ cloning site unknown (unknown if destroyed); 3′ cloning site unknown (unknown if destroyed)
  Sequencing primers: 5′ n/a
Terms and licenses: Academic/Nonprofit Terms; Industry Terms: Not Available to Industry
Depositor comments: See publication for corresponding AAV Link vectors.
How to cite: pAAVLINKv1-pCALM1-Cre-3' CHD2 was a gift from Zhonghua Lu (Addgene plasmid # 236659 ; http://n2t.net/addgene:236659 ; RRID:Addgene_236659)
